>Addgene plasmid #217809 | mouse av full length | addgene full sequence | sequence record 432384 | Addgene NGS Result
CTGGCGCCCTCGCGTTCAACCTGGACGTCGAAAGTCCCGCCGAGTATGCGGGTCCCGAGGGAAGTTACTT
CGGATTCGCCGTGGACTTCTTCGAGCCCAGCACGTCCTCCAGGATGTTTCTCCTGGTGGGAGCCCCCAAA
GCGAACACGACCCAGCCTGGGATTGTAGAAGGAGGGCAAGTTCTCAAATGTGAATGCTCATCCAGCCGCC
GGTGCCAGCCCATTGAGTTTGATTCAACAGGCAATCGAGATTATGCCAAAGATGACCCACTGGAGTTTAA
GTCCCACCAGTGGTTTGGAGCCTCTGTGAGGTCAAAGCAGGATAAAATCTTGGCCTGTGCTCCATTGTAC
CACTGGAGGACTGAGATGAAGCAGGAGAGAGAGCCAGTTGGAACCTGCTTTCTTCAGGACGGCACAAAGA
CCGTTGAGTATGCTCCATGCAGGTCAAAAAATATTGATGCTGATGGCCAGGGATTTTGTCAAGGAGGATT
CAGCATTGATTTTACTAAAGCTGACAGAGTACTTCTCGGTGGTCCTGGTAGCTTTTATTGGCAAGGTCAG
CTCATTTCGGACCAAGTGGCAGAAATCATATCTAAATATGACCCAAATGTCTACAGCATCAAATATAATA
ACCAATTAGCAACACGGACTGCACAAGCAATTTTTGATGACAGTTATTTGGGTTACTCTGTGGCCGTGGG
AGACTTCAATGGTGACGGCATTGAAGATTTTGTCTCAGGAGTTCCAAGAGCAGCAAGGACTTTGGGAATG
GTTTATATTTATGATGGGAAAAATATGTCCTCTTTACACAATTTTACTGGTGAACAGATGGCTGCGTATT
TTGGATTTTCTGTAGCTGCTACTGACATTAATGGGGATGATTACGCAGATGTGTTTATTGGAGCCCCCCT
GTTCATGGACCGAGGTTCCGATGGGAAACTCCAGGAGGTTGGCCAGGTCTCAGTGTCTCTGCAGAGAGCA
GTGGGAGACTTCCAGACTACAAAGCTGAACGGCTTTGAGGTTTTTGCCAGGTTTGGAAGTGCCATAGCTC
CATTGGGAGACCTGGACCAGGATGGCTTCAATGATATTGCAATTGCTGCTCCCTATGGTGGTGAAGATAA
GAAGGGACTTGTTTATATCTTCAATGGAAGGTCCACAGGCTTGAATTCGGTGCCATCTCAAATCCTCGAG
GGGCAGTGGGCTGCTCAGAGCATGCCCCCAAGCTTTGGCTATTCAATGAAGGGAGCTACAGATGTAGACA
GGAATGGATATCCAGACTTAGTTGTAGGAGCTTTTGGTGTGGATCGAGCTGTCTTATACAGAGCCAGACC
CGTTGTCACTGTAAATGCTGGCCTTGAAGTGTACCCTAGCATTTTAAATCAAGACAATAAGATCTGCCCG
TTGCCTGGGACAGCTCTCAAGGTTTCCTGTTTTAATGTCAGATTCTGCTTAAAGGCAGATGGCAAGGGAA
CCCTTCCTCGGAAGCTCCACTTCCAGGTGGAGCTTCTACTGGATAAACTCAAGCAGAAGGGAGCCATCCG
ACGAGCACTGTTTCTCCATAACAGGTCCCCGGTCCACTCCAAGACCATGACTGTTTTCAGGGGGGGACAG
ATGCAGTGTGAGGAACTGGTCGCCTATCTTCGGGATGAATCTGAATTTAGAGACAAGCTCACTCCCATCA
CCATTTTCATGGAGTATCGGTTGGACCAGAGAACGGCTGCTGATGCCACAGGCTTGCAGCCCATCCTGAA
CCAGTTCACGCCGGCCAACGTCAGTCGGCAGGCTCATATTCTACTTGACTGTGGTGAAGACAATGTCTGT
AAACCTAAATTGGAAGTTTCTGTAAATAGTGATCAAAAGAAGATCTATATTGGGGATGACAACCCTCTGA
CACTGACTGTGAAGGCGCAGAATCAAGGGGAAGGTGCCTATGAAGCTGAGCTCATCGTTTCTATCCCGCC
GCAGGCCGACTTCATCGGGGTTGTCCGGAACAACGAAGCCTTAGCAAGACTGTCCTGTGCATTTAAGACA
GAAAACCAAACTCGGCAGGTGGTGTGCGACCTTGGAAACCCAATGAAGGCTGGAACTCAACTGCTCGCTG
GCCTTCGTTTCAGCGTGCACCAGCAGTCAGAGATGGATACTTCTGTGAAGTTTGACTTGAAAATCCAGAG
CTCTAATTCCTTTGACAATGTAAGCCCAGTTGTGTCTTACAAGGTTGACCTCGCCGTTTTGGCTGCTGTG
GAGATAAGAGGAGTTTCAAGTCCAGATCATATCTTTCTTCCAATTCCAAATTGGGAGTACAAGGAAAACC
CTGAGACTGAAGAAGACGTTGGGCCTATTGTTCAGCACATATATGAGCTGAGAAACAATGGTCCAAGTTC
ATTCAGCAAGGCAATTCTAAATCTCCAGTGGCCTTACAAATACAACAACAACACTCTGTTGTACATTCTT
CATTACGACATTGACGGGCCAATGAACTGCACGGCAGATACAGAGATCAACCCTTTGAGAATCAAGACAC
CCGAAAAGAATGACACAGGGGCGGCGGGACAGGGAGAAAGGAATCATCTCATCACCAAGCGGGATCTCAC
CCTCAGAGAGGGAGATGTTCACACTTTGGGCTGTGGAATCGCCAAGTGCTTGCAGATCACCTGCCAGGTT
GGTCGACTGGATAGAGGCAAGAGCGCAATCCTGTACGTGAAATCCCTGCTGTGGACCGAGACGTTCATGA
ACAAGGAGAACCAGAACCATTCCTATTCGCTGAAGTCATCTGCTTCCTTTAATATCATAGAATTCCCTTA
CAAGAACCTGCCGATCGAGGATCTCTTCAACTCTACACTAGTCACCACTAACATCACCTGGGGCATTCAG
CCGGCGCCCATGCCTGTGCCTGTGTGGGTGATCATCTTGGCAGTTCTCGCAGGGCTGCTGCTACTGGCTG
TGTTGGTATTTGTAATGTACAGGATGGGCTTTTTCAAACGTGTCCGACCACCTCAAGAAGAGCAAGAAAG
AGAACAGCTTCAGCCTCATGAGAATGGCGAAGGAAACTCTGAAACCGGTACCAGTACTGGGAGTGGGGCC
ACCAACTTTTCTCTGCTCAAGCAAGCCGGGGATGTTGAAGAAAATCCAGGGCCAATGGTGTCTAAGGGCG
CAGAACTGTTCACCGGAATCGTACCTATTTTGATAGAACTTAATGGGGATGTCAATGGACATAAATTCAG
TGTCAGCGGTGAGGGTGAAGGCGATGCGACTTATGGGAAACTGACGCTCAAATTTATCTGTACCACCGGT
AAACTCCCCGTTCCGTGGCCGACCCTTGTCACCACCCTGTCCTATGGCGTTCAGTGTTTTAGCAGGTATC
CAGATCACATGAAACAGCATGACTTTTTCAAGTCCGCCATGCCTGAGGGTTACATTCAAGAGCGAACGAT
ATTCTTTGAAGACGATGGCAACTATAAGTCCAGGGCGGAGGTCAAGTTTGAGGGCGACACGCTTGTGAAT
AGGATTGAGCTTACGGGGACTGATTTTAAAGAAGACGGCAATATCCTTGGGAATAAAATGGAATACAACT
ATAATGCCCACAACGTGTATATAATGACGGATAAGGCCAAGAACGGAATCAAAGTCAACTTTAAAATCAG
ACACAACATCGAAGATGGCAGCGTGCAACTTGCCGACCATTACCAGCAAAACACGCCTATTGGCGACGGT
CCTGTCTTGCTCCCTGACAATCACTATCTCAGCACGCAAAGTGCCCTGAGTAAAGATCCTAACGAGAAAC
GGGATCACATGATTTACTTTGGGTTTGTGACAGCGGCTGCTATAACGCATGGTATGGACGAATTGTACAA
ATGATAAAGTACTTGATAAGCTCTTCAGGTTGAGGTCTCTAAAAGCGTCTTCCTGTTCTCATCACATCAT
ATCAAGGTTATATACCATCAATATTGCCACAGATGTTACTTAGCCTTTTAATATTTCTCTAATTTAGTGT
ATATGCAATGATAGTTCTCTGATTTCTGAGATTGAGTTTCTCATGTGTAATGATTATTTAGAGTTTCTCT
TTCATCTGTTCAAATTTTTGTCTAGTTTTATTTTTTACTGATTTGTAAGACTTCTTTTTATAATCTGCAT
ATTACAATTCTCTTTACTGGGGTGTTGCAAATATTTTCTGTCATTCTATGGCCTGACTTTTCTTAATGGT
TTTTTAATTTTAAAAATAAGTCTTAATATTCATGCAATCTAATTAACAATCTTTTCTTTGTGGTTAGGAC
TTTGAGTCATAAGAAATTTTTCTCTACACTGAAGTCATGATGGCATGCTTCTATATTATTTTCTAAAAGA
TTTAAAGTTTTGCCTTCTCCATTTAGACTTATAATTCACTGGAATTTTTTTGTGTGTATGGTATGACATA
TGGGTTCCCTTTTATTTTTTACATATAAATATATTTCCCTGTTTTTCTAAAAAAGAAAAAGATCATCATT
TTCCCATTGTAAAATGCCATATTTTTTTCATAGGTCACTTACATATATCAATGGGTCTGTTTCTGAGCTC
TACTCTATTTTATCAGCCTCACTGTCTATCCCCACACATCTCATGCTTTGCTCTAAATCTTGATATTTAG
TGGAACATTCTTTCCCATTTTGTTCTACAAGAATATTTTTGTTATTGTCTTTGGGCTTTCTATATACATT
TTGAAATGAGGTTGACAAGTTAATAACAGGCCTATTGATTGGAAAGTTTGTCAACGAATTGTGGGTCTTT
TGGGGTTTGCTGCCCCTTTTACGCAATGTGGATATCCTGCTTTAATGCCTTTATATGCATGTATACAAGC
AAAACAGGCTTTTACTTTCTCGCCAACTTACAAGGCCTTTCTCAGTAAACAGTATATGACCCTTTACCCC
GTTGCTCGGCAACGGCCTGGTCTGTGCCAAGTGTTTGCTGACGCAACCCCCACTGGTTGGGGCTTGGCCA
TAGGCCATCAGCGCATGCGTGGAACCTTTGTGTCTCCTCTGCCGATCCATACTGCGGAACTCCTAGCCGC
TTGTTTTGCTCGCAGCAGGTCTGGAGCAAACCTCATCGGGACCGACAATTCTGTCGTACTCTCCCGCAAG
TATACATCGTTTCCATGGCTGCTAGGCTGTGCTGCCAACTGGATCCTGCGCGGGACGTCCTTTGTTTACG
TCCCGTCGGCGCTGAATCCCGCGGACGACCCCTCCCGGGGCCGCTTGGGGCTCTACCGCCCGCTTCTCCG
TCTGCCGTACCGTCCGACCACGGGGCGCACCTCTCTTTACGCGGACTCCCCGTCTGTGCCTTCTCATCTG
CCGGACCGTGTGCACTTCGCTTCACCTCTGCACGTCGCATGGAGGCCACCGTGAACGCCCACCGGAACCT
GCCCAAGGTCTTGCATAAGAGGACTCTTGGACTTTCAGCAATGTCATCTCAGTGGCTAATAAAGGAAATT
TATTTTCATTGCAATAGTGTGTTGGAATTTTTTGTGTCTCTCACTCGGAAGGACATATGGGAGGGCAAAT
CATTTAAAACATCAGAATGAGTATTTGGTTTAGAGTTTGGCAACATATGCCCATATGCTGGCTGCCATGA
ACAAAGGTTGGCTATAAAGAGGTCATCAGTATATGAAACAGCCCCCTGCTGTCCATTCCTTATTCCATAG
AAAAGCCTTGACTTGAGGTTAGATTTTTTTTATATTTTGTTTTGTGTTATTTTTTTCTTTAACATCCCTA
AAATTTTCCTTACATGTTTTACTAGCCAGATTTTTCCTCCTCTCCTGACTACTCCCAGTCATAGCTGTCC
CTCTTCTCTTATGGAGATCTTTGCATTTTTAGACATTTAGAAGCCTATATCTTGTTACAGAATTGGAATT
ACACAAAAATTCTACCATATTTTGAAAGCTTAGGTTGTTCTGAAAAAAACAATATATTGTTTTCCTGGGT
AAACTAAAAGTCCCCTCGAGGAAAGGCCCCTAAAGTGAAACAGTGCAAAACGTTCAAAAACTGTCTGGCA
ATACAAGTTCCACTTTGACCAAAACGGCTGGCAGTAAAAGGGTTAAGAAGACTGTCAGCCTTGAGCGGTA
TCAGCTCACTCAAAGGCGGTAATACGGTTATCCACAGAATCAGGGGATAACGCAGGAAAGAACATGTGAG
CAAAAGGCCAGCAAAAGGCCAGGAACCGTAAAAAGGCCGCGTTGCTGGCGTTTTTCCATAGGCTCCGCCC
CCCTGACGAGCATCACAAAAATCGACGCTCAAGTCAGAGGTGGCGAAACCCGACAGGACTATAAAGATAC
CAGGCGTTTCCCCCTGGAAGCTCCCTCGTGCGCTCTCCTGTTCCGACCCTGCCGCTTACCGGATACCTGT
CCGCCTTTCTCCCTTCGGGAAGCGTGGCGCTTTCTCATAGCTCACGCTGTAGGTATCTCAGTTCGGTGTA
GGTCGTTCGCTCCAAGCTGGGCTGTGTGCACGAACCCCCCGTTCAGCCCGACCGCTGCGCCTTATCCGGT
AACTATCGTCTTGAGTCCAACCCGGTAAGACACGACTTATCGCCACTGGCAGCAGCCACTGGTAACAGGA
TTAGCAGAGCGAGGTATGTAGGCGGTGCTACAGAGTTCTTGAAGTGGTGGGCTAACTACGGCTACACTAG
AAGAACAGTATTTGGTATCTGCGCTCTGCTGAAGCCAGTTACCTTCGGAAAAAGAGTTGGTAGCTCTTGA
TCCGGCAAACAAACCACCGCTGGTAGCGGTGGTTTTTTTGTTTGCAAGCAGCAGATTACGCGCAGAAAAA
AAGGATCTCAAGAAGATCCTTTGATCTTTTCTACGGGGTCTGACGCTCAGTGGAACGACGCGCGCGTAAC
TCACGTTAAGGGATTTTGGTCATGAGTTAGAAAAACTCATCGAGCATCAAATGAAACTGCAATTTATTCA
TATCAGGATTATCAATACCATATTTTTGAAAAAGCCGTTTCTGTAATGAAGGAGAAAACTCACCGAGGCA
GTTCCATAGGATGGCAAGATCCTGGTATCGGTCTGCGATTCCGACTCGTCCAACATCAATACAACCTATT
AATTTCCCCTCGTCAAAAATAAGGTTATCAAGTGAGAAATCACCATGAGTGACGACTGAATCCGGTGAGA
ATGGCAAAAGTTTATGCATTTCTTTCCAGACTTGTTCAACAGGCCAGCCATTACGCTCGTCATCAAAATC
ACTCGCATCAACCAAACCGTTATTCATTCGTGATTGCGCCTGAGCGAGGCGAAATACGCGATCGCTGTTA
AAAGGACAATTACAAACAGGAATCGAGTGCAACCGGCGCAGGAACACTGCCAGCGCATCAACAATATTTT
CACCTGAATCAGGATATTCTTCTAATACCTGGAACGCTGTTTTTCCGGGGATCGCAGTGGTGAGTAACCA
TGCATCATCAGGAGTACGGATAAAATGCTTGATGGTCGGAAGTGGCATAAATTCCGTCAGCCAGTTTAGT
CTGACCATCTCATCTGTAACATCATTGGCAACGCTACCTTTGCCATGTTTCAGAAACAACTCTGGCGCAT
CGGGCTTCCCATACAAGCGATAGATTGTCGCACCTGATTGCCCGACATTATCGCGAGCCCATTTATACCC
ATATAAATCAGCATCCATGTTGGAATTTAATCGCGGCCTCGACGTTTCCCGTTGGATATGGCTCATTTTT
TACTTCCTCACCTTGTCGTATTATACTATGCCGATATACTATGCCGATGATTAATTGTCGACACTGCGGG
GGCTCTGTGTGGTAAGCAGGTCTTAACCTTTTTACTGCCAATGACGCATGGGATACGTCGTGGCAGTAAA
AGGGCTTAAATGCCAACGACGCGTCCCATACGTTGTTGGCATTTTAATTCTTCTCTCTGCAGCGGCAGCA
TGTGCCGCCGCTGCAGAGAGTTTCTAGCGATGACAGCCCCTCTGGGCAACGAGCCGGGGGGGCTGTCTTT
CTTTATGTTTTAAATGCACTGACCTCCCACATTCCCTTTTTAGTAAAATATTCAGAAATAATTTAAATAC
ATCATTGCAATGAAAATAAATGTTTTTTATTAGGCAGAATCCAGATGCTCAAGGCCCTTCATAATATCCC
CCAGTTTAGTAGTTGGACTTAGGGAACAAAGGAACCTTTAATAGAAATTGGACAGCAAGAAAGCGAGTCA
GGCACCGGGCTTGCGGGTCATGCACCAGGTGCGCGGTCCTTCGGGCACCTCGACGTCGGCGGTGACGGTG
AAGCCGAGCCGCTCGTAGAAGGGGAGGTTGCGGGGCGCGGATGTCTCCAGGAAGGCGGGCACCCCGGCGC
GCTCGGCCGCCTCCACTCCGGGGAGCACGACGGCGCTGCCCAGACCCTTGCCCTGGTGGTCGGGCGACAC
GCCGACGGTGGCCAGGAACCACGCGGGCTCCTTGGGCCGGTGCGGCGCCAGGAGGCCTTCCATCTGTTGC
TGCGCGGCCAGCCGGGAACCGCTCAACTCGGCCATGCGCGGGCCGATCTCGGCGAACACCGCCCCCGCTT
CGACGCTCTCCGGCGTGGTCCAGACCGCCACCGCGGCGCCGTCGTCCGCGACCCACACCTTGCCGATGTC
GAGCCCGACGCGCGTGAGGAAGAGTTCTTGCAGCTCGGTGACCCGCTCGATGTGGCGGTCCGGATCGACG
GTGTGGCGCGTGGCGGGGTAGTCGGCGAACGCGGCGGCGAGGGTGCGTACGGCCCTGGGGACGTCGTCGC
GGGTGGCGAGGCGCACCGTGGGCTTGTACTCGGTCATGGTGGCGGACGAAAGGCCCGGAGATGAGGAAGA
GGAGAACAGCGCGGCAGACGTGCGCTTTTGAAGCGTGCAGAATGCCGGGCCTCCGGAGGACCTTCGGGCG
CCCGCCCCGCCCCTGAGCCCGCCCCTGAGCCCGCCCCCGGACCCACCCCTTCCCAGCCTCTGAGCCCAGA
AAGCGAAGGAGCAAAGCTGCTATTGGCCGCTGCCCCAAAGGCCTACCCGCTTCCATTGCTCAGCGGTGCT
GTCCATCTGCACGAGACTAGTGAGTCGTGCTACTTCCATTTGTCACGTCCTGCACGACGCGAGCTGCGGG
GCGGGGGGGAACTTCCTGACTAGGGGAGGAGTAGAAGGTGGCGCGAAGGGGCCACCAAAGAACGGAGCCG
GTTGGCGCCTACCGGTGGATGTGGAATGTGTGCGAGGCCAGAGGCCACTTGTGTAGCGCCAAGTGCCCAG
CGGGGCTGCTAAAGCGCATGCTCCAGACTGCCTTGGGAAAAGCGCCTCCCCTACCCGGTAGAGAAACTTG
ATCTGTCGCCGCAATTCAAACTTCGTGAGGCTCCGGTGCCCGTCAGTGACCTGCTATACTCTGGAGACGC
GTTACATAACTTACGGTAAATGGCCCGCCTGGCTGACCGCCCAACGACCCCCGCCCATTGACGTCAATAA
TGACGTATGTTCCCATAGTAACGCCAATAGGGACTTTCCATTGACGTCAATGGGTGGAGTATTTACGGTA
AACTGCCCACTTGGCAGTACATCAAGTGTATCATATGCCAAGTACGCCCCCTATTGACGTCAATGACGGT
AAATGGCCCGCCTGGCATTATGCCCAGTACATGACCTTATGGGACTTTCCTACTTGGCAGTACATCTACG
TATTAGTCATCGCTATTACCATGGTCGAGGTGAGCCCCACGTTCTGCTTCACTCTCCCCATCTCCCCCCC
CTCCCCACCCCCAATTTTGTATTTATTTATTTTTTAATTATTTTGTGCAGCGATGGGGGCGGGGGGGGGG
GGGGCGCGCGCCAGGCGGGGSGGGGSGGGGSGRGGGGSGGGGSGGGGSGRGGSGGAGAGGKGCGGCGGCA
GCCAATCAGAGCGGCGCGCTCCGAAAGTTTCCTTTTATGGCGAGGCGGCGGCGGCGGCGGCCCTATAAAA
AGCGAAGCGCGCGGCGGGCGGGAGTCGCTGCGCGCTGCCTTCGCCCCGTGCCCCGCTCCGCCGCCGCCTC
GCGCCGCCCGCCCCGGCTCTGACTGACCGCGTTACTCCCACAGGTGAGCGGGCGGGACGGCCCTTCTCCT
CCGGGCTGTAATTAGCGCTTGGTTTAATGACGGCTTGTTTCTTTTCTGTGGCTGCGTGAAAGCCTTGAGG
GGCTCCGGGAGGGCCCTTTGTGCGGGGGGAGCGGCTCGGGGGGTGCGTGCGTGTGTGTGTGCGTGGGGAG
CGCCGCGTGCGGCTCCGCGCTGCCCGGCGGCTGTGAGCGCTGCGGGCGCGGCGCGGGGCTTTGTGCGCTC
CGCAGTGTGCGCGAGGGGAGCGCGGCCGGGGGCGGTGCCCCGCGGTGCGGGGGGGGCTGCGAGGGGAACA
AAGGCTGCGTGCGGGGTGTGTGCGTGGGGGGGTGAGCAGGGGGTGTGGGCGCGTCGGTCGGGCTGCAACC
CCCCCTGCACCCCCCTCCCCGAGTTGCTGAGCACGGCCCGGCTTCGGGTGCGGGGCTCCGTACGGGGCGT
GGCGCGGGGCTCGCCGTGCCGGGCGGGGGGTGGCGGCAGGKGGGGGTGCCGGGCGGGGCGGGGCCGCCKC
GGGCCGGGGRGGGCTCGGGGGRGGGGCGCGGCGGCCCCCGGAGCGCCGGCGGCTGTCGAGGCGCGGCGAG
CCGCAGCCATTGCCTTTTATGGTAATCGTGCGAGAGGGCGCAGGGACTTCCTTTGTCCCAAATCTGTGCG
GAGCCGAAATCTGGGAGGCGCCGCCGCACCCCCTCTAGCGGGCGCGGGGCGAAGCGGTGCGGCGCCGGCA
GGAAGGAAATGGGCGGGGAGGGCCTTCGTGCGTCGCCGCGCCGCCGTCCCCTTCTCCCTCTCCAGCCTCG
GGGCTGTCCGCGGGGGGACGGCTGCCTTCGGGGGGGACGGGGCAGGGCGGGGTTCGGCTTCTGGCGTGTG
ACCGGCGGCTCTAGAGCCTCTGCTAACCATGTTCATGCCTTCTTCTTTTTCCTACAGCTCCTGGGCAACG
TGCTGGTTATTGTGCTGTCTCATCATTTTGGCAAAGAATTCGGCTTGATCGAAGCCGTCTCAGGGGAGAG
ACCACACCCAAGCTGTCTAGAGCCGCCACCATGCCTTTGCTCCTCCTGTTGCCCTTGCTCTGGG
Features (pLannotate 1.2.2; 14 found; start..end, strand, type, name):
   3135..3851    +  CDS            AcGFP1: AcGFP1 is a basic (constitutively fluorescent) green fluorescent protein, derived from Aequorea coerulescens.
   4901..5159    +  ncRNA          HBV PRE 1151-1410: Accession: RF02816 - Hepatitis B virus post-transcriptional regulatory element 1151-1410
   5125..5466    +  CDS            X (fragment): X_HBVD3 - Experimental evidence at protein level: Swiss-Prot protein existence level 1. Multifunctional protein that plays a role in silencing host antiviral defenses and promoting viral transcription. Does not seem to be essential for HBV infection. May be directly involved in development of cirrhosis and liver cancer (hepatocellular carcinoma). Most of cytosolic activities involve modulation of cytosolic calcium. The effect on apoptosis is controversial depending on the cell types in which the studies have been conducted. May induce apoptosis by localizing in mitochondria and causing loss of
   5448..5503    +  polyA_signal   β-globin poly(A) signal: rabbit β-globin polyadenylation signal (Gil and Proudfoot, 1987)
   6213..6801    -  rep_origin     ori: high-copy-number ColE1/pMB1/pBR322/pUC origin of replication
   6887..7696    -  CDS            KanR: aminoglycoside phosphotransferase; aph(3')-Ia; confers resistance to kanamycin in bacteria or G418 (Geneticin®) in eukaryotes
   7715..7759    -  promoter       EM7 promoter (fragment): synthetic bacterial promoter&nbsp
   7978..8187    -  polyA_signal   β-globin poly(A) (fragment): human β-globin polyadenylation signal
   8188..8787    -  CDS            PuroR (fragment): puromycin N-acetyltransferase; pac from Streptomyces; confers resistance to puromycin
   8797..9296    -  promoter       PGK promoter: mouse phosphoglycerate kinase 1 promoter
   9380..9683    +  enhancer       CMV enhancer: human cytomegalovirus immediate early enhancer
   9685..9960    +  promoter       chicken β-actin promoter: No description available
   9961..10977   +  intron         chimeric intron: chimera between introns from chicken β-actin and rabbit β-globin
  11097..3056    +  CDS            Itgav (across the origin): ITAV_MOUSE - Experimental evidence at protein level: Swiss-Prot protein existence level 1. The alpha-V (ITGAV) integrins are receptors for vitronectin, cytotactin, fibronectin, fibrinogen, laminin, matrix metalloproteinase- 2, osteopontin, osteomodulin, prothrombin, thrombospondin, TGFB1 and vWF (PubMed:9827803, PubMed:10025398). They recognize the sequence R-G- D in a wide array of ligands. Alpha-V integrins may play a role in embryo implantation, angiogenesis and wound healing (PubMed:9827803). ITGAV:ITGB3 binds to fractalkine (CX3CL1) and may act as its coreceptor in CX3CR1-dependent fracta
