[The description below was written by a language model from this plasmid's Addgene catalogue record and pLannotate feature annotations shown in this document.]
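Description:
Mouse av full length is a mammalian expression plasmid built on the pD2529 CAG backbone that expresses the complete mouse integrin alpha V subunit (Itgav, also known as CD51). In bacteria it is maintained through a high-copy ColE1/pUC-type origin and selected with kanamycin, via an aminoglycoside phosphotransferase gene downstream of an EM7 promoter fragment. For selection in mammalian cells, a separate cassette on the opposite strand uses the mouse PGK promoter to drive puromycin N-acetyltransferase, terminated by a human β-globin polyadenylation fragment.

The payload is transcribed from the composite CAG promoter, annotated here as its three parts: the CMV immediate-early enhancer, the chicken β-actin promoter and a chimeric β-actin/β-globin intron, which together give strong constitutive expression in many cell types. The Itgav open reading frame, which spans the numbering origin of the circular sequence, is followed by a green fluorescent protein. The catalogue lists this as a C-terminal P2A-EGFP, so the self-cleaving peptide should yield integrin and fluorescent reporter as separate polypeptides from one transcript, letting fluorescence mark transfected cells. The automated annotation calls the fluorescent protein AcGFP1 rather than EGFP, and it does not annotate the P2A itself; the record does not resolve this difference. Downstream lie a hepatitis B virus post-transcriptional regulatory element (with an overlapping X protein fragment that is part of that viral region), which typically enhances transcript export and expression, and a rabbit β-globin polyadenylation signal.

The stated purpose is full-length mouse alpha V expression. The associated publication concerns synthetic integrin antibodies and alpha V pairing with beta subunits, which suggests use in co-expression with beta subunits, although the record does not detail specific experiments.
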