Addgene plasmid #217809: mouse av full length
Purpose: Full length mouse integrin av expression
Depositing lab: Timothy Springer. Publication: Synthetic integrin antibodies discovered by yeast display reveal alphaV subunit pairing preferences with beta subunits. Hao Y, Yan J, Fraser C, Jiang A, Anuganti M, Zhang R, Lloyd K, Jardine J, Coppola J, Meijers R, Li J, Springer TA. MAbs. 2024 Jan-Dec;16(1):2365891. doi: 10.1080/19420862.2024.2365891. Epub 2024 Jun 18. PubMed 38889315.
Backbone
  Vector backbone: pD2529 CAG
  Vector type: Mammalian Expression
  Selectable markers: Puromycin
Growth in bacteria
  Bacterial resistance: Kanamycin, 50 μg/mL
  Growth temperature: 37°C
  Growth strain: DH5alpha
  Copy number: High Copy
Gene/Insert
  Gene/Insert name: ITGAV (alt name: Integrin alpha V)
  Species: M. musculus (mouse)
  Entrez Gene: Itgav (a.k.a. 1110004F14Rik, 2610028E01Rik, CD51, D430040G12Rik)
  Promoter: CAG
  Tag / fusion protein: P2A-EGFP (C terminal on insert)
  Cloning method: Gibson Cloning
  Sequencing primers: 5′ TTTCCTACAGCTCCTGGGCAAC; 3′ AACAGTTCTGCGCCCTTAGA
Terms and licenses: Academic/Nonprofit Terms; Industry Terms: Not Available to Industry
Depositor comments: Please visit https://doi.org/10.1101/2024.01.26.577394 for bioRxiv preprint.
How to cite: mouse av full length was a gift from Timothy Springer (Addgene plasmid # 217809 ; http://n2t.net/addgene:217809 ; RRID:Addgene_217809)
